>Addgene plasmid #226893 | pAM249 | addgene full sequence | sequence record 451046 | Addgene NGS Result
TCATCCGCTTATTATCACTTATTCAGGCGTAGCAACCAGGCGTTTAAGGGCACCAATAACTGCCTTAAAA
AAATTACGCCCCGCCCTGCCACTCATCGCAGTACTGTTGTAATTCATTAAGCATTCTGCCGACATGGAAG
CCATCACAAACGGCATGATGAACCTGAATCGCCAGCGGCATCAGCACCTTGTCGCCTTGCGTATAATATT
TGCCCATAGTGAAAACGGGGGCGAAGAAGTTGTCCATATTGGCCACGTTTAAATCAAAACTGGTGAAACT
CACCCAGGGATTGGCTGAGACGAAAAACATATTCTCAATAAACCCTTTAGGGAAATAGGCCAGGTTTTCA
CCGTAACACGCCACATCTTGCGAATATATGTGTAGAAACTGCCGGAAATCGTCGTGGTATTCACTCCAGA
GCGATGAAAACGTTTCAGTTTGCTCATGGAAAACGGTGTAACAAGGGTGAACACTATCCCATATCACCAG
CTCACCGTCTTTCATTGCCATACGGAACTCCGGATGAGCATTCATCAGGCGGGCAAGAATGTGAATAAAG
GCCGGATAAAACTTGTGCTTATTTTTCTTTACGGTCTTTAAAAAGGCCGTAATATCCAGCTGAACGGTCT
GGTTATAGGTACATTGAGCAACTGACTGAAATGCCTCAAAATGTTCTTTACGATGCCATTGGGATATATC
AACGGTGGTATATCCAGTGATTTTTTTCTCCATTTTAGCTTCCTTAGCTCCTGAAAATCTCGATAACTCA
AAAAATACGCCCGGTAGTGATCTTATTTCATTATGGTGAAAGTTGGAACCTCTTACGTGCCGATCAACGT
CTCATTTTCGCCAAAAGTTGGCCCAGGGCTTCCCGGTATCAACAGGGACACCAGGATTTATTTATTCTGC
GAAGTGATCTTCCGTCACAGGTATTTATTCGGCGCAAAGTGCGTCGGGTGATGCTGCCAACTTACTGATT
TAGTGTATGATGGTGTTTTTGAGGTGCTCCAGTGGCTTCTGTTTCTATCAGCTGTCCCTCCTGTTCAGCT
ACTGACGGGGTGGTGCGTAACGGCAAAAGCACCGCCGGACATCAGCGCTAGCGGAGTGTATACTGGCTTA
CTATGTTGGCACTGATGAGGGTGTCAGTGAAGTGCTTCATGTGGCAGGAGAAAAAAGGCTGCACCGGTGC
GTCAGCAGAATATGTGATACAGGATATATTCCGCTTCCTCGCTCACTGACTCGCTACGCTCGGTCGTTCG
ACTGCGGCGAGCGGAAATGGCTTACGAACGGGGCGGAGATTTCCTGGAAGATGCCAGGAAGATACTTAAC
AGGGAAGTGAGAGGGCCGCGGCAAAGCCGTTTTTCCATAGGCTCCGCCCCCCTGACAAGCATCACGAAAT
CTGACGCTCAAATCAGTGGTGGCGAAACCCGACAGGACTATAAAGATACCAGGCGTTTCCCCCTGGCGGC
TCCCTCGTGCGCTCTCCTGTTCCTGCCTTTCGGTTTACCGGTGTCATTCCGCTGTTATGGCCGCGTTTGT
CTCATTCCACGCCTGACACTCAGTTCCGGGTAGGCAGTTCGCTCCAAGCTGGACTGTATGCACGAACCCC
CCGTTCAGTCCGACCGCTGCGCCTTATCCGGTAACTATCGTCTTGAGTCCAACCCGGAAAGACATGCAAA
AGCACCACTGGCAGCAGCCACTGGTAATTGATTTAGAGGAGTTAGTCTTGAAGTCATGCGCCGGTTAAGG
CTAAACTGAAAGGACAAGTTTTGGTGACTGCGCTCCTCCAAGCCAGTTACCTCGGTTCAAAGAGTTGGTA
GCTCAGAGAACCTTCGAAAAACCGCCCTGCAAGGCGGTTTTTTCGTTTTCAGAGCAAGAGATTACGCGCA
GACCAAAACGATCTCAAGAAGATCATCTTATTAATCAGATAAAATATTTCTAGATTTCAGTGCAATTTAT
CTCTTCAAATGTAGCACCTGAAGTCAGCCCCATACGATATAAGTTGTAATTCTCATGTTAGTCATGCCCC
GCGCCCACCGGAAGGAGCTGACTGGGTTGAAGGCTCTCAAGGGCATCGGTCGAGATCCCGGTGCCTAATG
AGTGAGCTAACTTACATTAATTGCGTTGCGCTCACTGCCCGCTTTCCAGTCGGGAAACCTGTCGTGCCAG
CTGCATTAATGAATCGGCCAACGCGCGGGGAGAGGCGGTTTGCGTATTGGGCGCCAGGGTGGTTTTTCTT
TTCACCAGTGAGACGGGCAACAGCTGATTGCCCTTCACCGCCTGGCCCTGAGAGAGTTGCAGCAAGCGGT
CCACGCTGGTTTGCCCCAGCAGGCGAAAATCCTGTTTGATGGTGGTTAACGGCGGGATATAACATGAGCT
GTCTTCGGTATCGTCGTATCCCACTACCGAGATGTCCGCACCAACGCGCAGCCCGGACTCGGTAATGGCG
CGCATTGCGCCCAGCGCCATCTGATCGTTGGCAACCAGCATCGCAGTGGGAACGATGCCCTCATTCAGCA
TTTGCATGGTTTGTTGAAAACCGGACATGGCACTCCAGTCGCCTTCCCGTTCCGCTATCGGCTGAATTTG
ATTGCGAGTGAGATATTTATGCCAGCCAGCCAGACGCAGACGCGCCGAGACAGAACTTAATGGGCCCGCT
AACAGCGCGATTTGCTGGTGACCCAATGCGACCAGATGCTCCACGCCCAGTCGCGTACCGTCTTCATGGG
AGAAAATAATACTGTTGATGGGTGTCTGGTCAGAGACATCAAGAAATAACGCCGGAACATTAGTGCAGGC
AGCTTCCACAGCAATGGCATCCTGGTCATCCAGCGGATAGTTAATGATCAGCCCACTGACGCGTTGCGCG
AGAAGATTGTGCACCGCCGCTTTACAGGCTTCGACGCCGCTTCGTTCTACCATCGACACCACCACGCTGG
CACCCAGTTGATCGGCGCGAGATTTAATCGCCGCGACAATTTGCGACGGCGCGTGCAGGGCCAGACTGGA
GGTGGCAACGCCAATCAGCAACGACTGTTTGCCCGCCAGTTGTTGTGCCACGCGGTTGGGAATGTAATTC
AGCTCCGCCATCGCCGCTTCCACTTTTTCCCGCGTTTTCGCAGAAACGTGGCTGGCCTGGTTCACCACGC
GGGAAACGGTCTGATAAGAGACACCGGCATACTCTGCGACATCGTATAACGTTACTGGTTTCACATTCAC
CACCCTGAATTGACTCTCTTCCGGGCGCTATCATGCCATACCGCGAAAGGTTTTGCGCCATTCGATGGTG
TCCGGGATCTCGACGCTCTCCCTTATGCGACTCCTGCATTAGGAAATTAATACGACTCACTATAGGGGAA
TTGTGAGCGGATAACAATTCCCCTGTAGAAATAATTTTGTTTAACTTTAATAAGGAGATATACCATGAGT
GAAGTATTTCAAGAATGTGTGAACCTTTTCATAAAAAGAGATATCAAGGATTGCCTAGAAAAAATGTCTG
AGGTTGGATTTATTGATATTACCGTTTTCAAGTCCAACCCTATGATATTAGATTTATTTGTCAGCGCCTG
TGATATTATGCCCAGCTTTACCAAATTAGGTTTAACACTGCAGAGTGAGATTTTGAATATTTTCACGTTA
GATACCCCTCAATGTATTGAGACAAGAAAAATTATTCTCGGTGACCTCAGTAAACTTTTGGTCATCAATA
AATTCTTTCGATGCTGTATCAAGGTTATTCAGTTTAACTTAACTGATCACACCGAACAAGAAGAAAAAAC
TCTGGAGCTTGAATCCATAATGAGTGATTTCATTTTCGTATACATAACGAAAATGAGGACAACTATAGAT
GTAGTTGGCTTACAAGAATTAATCGAGATATTCATCTTTCAGGTGAAGGTAAAACTGCATCATAAAAAAC
CCTCACCGAATATGTATTGGGCGCTTTGCAAAACATTACCTAAGTTATCTCCAACCCTAAAGGGCCTTTA
CTTATCTAAAGATGTTTCCATAGAGGATGCTATTCTGAACTCAATAGATAATAAAATACAAAAAGATAAG
GCGAAGTCTAAAGGTAAACAAAGAGGAGTGAAACAGAAAATACACCATTTTCACGAGCCTATGTTACACA
ATAGTAGTGAAGAACAGGTTAAGGTTGAGGATGCGTTTAATCAACGCACCTCTACTGATAGTAGACTCCA
GAGTACTGGAACGGCGCCCCGTAAAAAACTGGAAGTCCTGTTCCAAGGTCCGGGCAGCAGCGATTATAAG
GATGACGATGACAAGCATCACCATCATCACCACTGATTAATTAACCTAGGCTGCTGCCACCGCTGAGCAA
TAACTAGCATAACCCCTTGGGGCCTCTAAACGGGTCTTGAGGGGTTTTTTGCTGAAACCTCAGGCATTTG
AGAAGCACACGGTCACACTGCTTCCGGTAGTCAATAAACCGGTAAACCAGCAATAGACATAAGCGGCTAT
TTAACGACCCTGCCCTGAACCGACGACCGGGTCGAATTTGCTTTCGAATTTCTGCCAT
Features (pLannotate 1.2.2; 17 found; start..end, strand, type, name):
     77..733     -  CDS            cat: CAT_ECOLX - Experimental evidence at protein level: Swiss-Prot protein existence level 1. This enzyme is an effector of chloramphenicol resistance in bacteria. From Escherichia coli. This protein is used as a marker in many commonly used cloning vectors, such as pACYC184.
    734..836     -  promoter       cat promoter: promoter of the E. coli cat gene encoding chloramphenicol acetyltransferase
    957..1100    +  mobile_element IS1 (fragment): prokaryotic transposable element IS1
   1219..1274    -  rep_origin     RSF ori (fragment): Plasmids containing the RSF 1030 origin of replication can be propagated in E. coli cells that contain additional plasmids with compatible origins.
   1362..1907    -  rep_origin     p15A ori: Plasmids containing the medium-copy-number p15A origin of replication can be propagated in E. coli cells that contain a second plasmid with the ColE1 origin.
   2019..2083    -  CDS            TcR (fragment): tetracycline efflux protein; tet; confers resistance to tetracycline
   2098..2119    -  protein_bind   CAP binding site: CAP binding activates transcription in the presence of cAMP. E. coli catabolite activator protein
   2132..3214    -  CDS            lacI: lac repressor; lacI; The lac repressor binds to the lac operator to inhibit transcription in E. coli. This inhibition can be relieved by adding lactose or isopropyl-β-D-thiogalactopyranoside (IPTG).
   3215..3292    -  promoter       lacI promoter: lacI
   3300..3335    -  CDS            TcR (fragment): tetracycline efflux protein; tet; confers resistance to tetracycline
   3338..3356    +  promoter       T7 promoter: promoter for bacteriophage T7 RNA polymerase
   3357..3381    +  protein_bind   lac operator: The lac repressor binds to the lac operator to inhibit transcription in E. coli. This inhibition can be relieved by adding lactose or isopropyl-β-D-thiogalactopyranoside (IPTG). lac repressor encoded by lacI
   3396..3418    +  RBS            RBS: efficient ribosome binding site from bacteriophage T7 gene 10 (Olins and Rangwala, 1989)
   3428..4228    +  CDS            PEX15 (fragment): PEX15_YEAST - Also known as PAS21. Experimental evidence at protein level: Swiss-Prot protein existence level 1. Essential for the biogenesis of peroxisomes. Has a role in anchoring PEX6 onto the peroxisomal membrane. From Saccharomyces cerevisiae (strain ATCC 204508 / S288c) (Baker's yeast).
   4268..4285    +  CDS            3xFLAG (fragment): three tandem FLAG® epitope tags, followed by an enterokinase cleavage site
   4319..4336    +  CDS            SET1 (fragment): solubility-enhancement tag derived from T7 phage gene 10B
   4344..4391    +  terminator     T7 terminator: transcription terminator for bacteriophage T7 RNA polymerase
