[The description below was written by a language model from this plasmid's Addgene catalogue record and pLannotate feature annotations shown in this document.]
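Description:
pAM249 is a bacterial expression plasmid of about 4.5 kb, built on a pACYCDuet-type backbone (recorded as "pACYCDue"), that produces a soluble fragment of the Saccharomyces cerevisiae peroxin Pex15 in E. coli. It replicates from the p15A origin and is selected with chloramphenicol through the cat gene and its native promoter. The p15A origin is compatible with ColE1-type plasmids, so this backbone family is often used for co-expression with a second vector. The catalogue lists the plasmid as high copy, whereas p15A is generally regarded as a low- to medium-copy origin. The short IS1, RSF ori and tetracycline-resistance fragments in the feature table appear to be backbone remnants or partial annotation matches rather than functional elements.

The expression cassette has a T7 promoter followed by a lac operator and the phage T7 gene 10 ribosome binding site, and it ends at a T7 terminator. A plasmid-borne lacI gene supplies repressor, so transcription requires a host providing T7 RNA polymerase and is induced with IPTG. The open reading frame encodes Pex15 residues 43–309, a truncation at both ends of the protein. According to the catalogue it is followed at the C terminus by a PreScission protease site, a GSS linker, a FLAG epitope and a 6xHis tag. The annotation detects only a FLAG-like fragment in this region. A short downstream match labelled SET1 sits close to the terminator and is probably a spurious or vector-derived hit, and the His tag and protease site are not annotated separately. The tags allow affinity purification and detection. The associated study concerns the translocase and unfoldase activity of the AAA+ ATPase Msp1, which suggests the recombinant Pex15 fragment served in that biochemical work, although the record does not state its exact role.
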