Addgene plasmid #226893: pAM249
Purpose: Pex15(43-309)-PSP-GSS-FLAG-6xHis
Depositing lab: Andreas Martin. Depositing organization: University of California, Berkeley. Publication: The AAA+ ATPase Msp1 is a processive protein translocase with robust unfoldase activity. Castanzo DT, LaFrance B, Martin A. Proc Natl Acad Sci U S A. 2020 Jun 30;117(26):14970-14977. doi: 10.1073/pnas.1920109117. Epub 2020 Jun 15. PubMed 32541053.
Backbone
  Vector backbone: pACYCDue
  Vector type: Bacterial Expression
Growth in bacteria
  Bacterial resistance: Chloramphenicol, 25 μg/mL
  Growth temperature: 37°C
  Growth strain: DH5alpha
  Copy number: High Copy
Gene/Insert
  Gene/Insert name: pex15
  Species: S. cerevisiae (budding yeast)
  Mutation: Pex15(aa 43-309)
  Entrez Gene: PEX15 (a.k.a. YOL044W, PAS21)
  Promoter: T7
  Tag / fusion protein: prescission -GSS-FLAG-6xHis (C terminal on insert)
  Cloning method: Unknown
  Sequencing primers: 5′ T7
Terms and licenses: Academic/Nonprofit Terms; Industry Terms: Not Available to Industry
How to cite: pAM249 was a gift from Andreas Martin (Addgene plasmid # 226893 ; http://n2t.net/addgene:226893 ; RRID:Addgene_226893)
